Addgene plasmid #207787: pX330-LAMP1
Purpose: Expresses SpCas9 and a sgRNA targeting the C-terminus of LAMP1 for knock-in.
Depositing lab: Laurence Pelletier. Publication: qTAG: an adaptable plasmid scaffold for CRISPR-based endogenous tagging. Philip R, Sharma A, Matellan L, Erpf AC, Hsu WH, Tkach JM, Wyatt HDM, Pelletier L. EMBO J. 2024 Dec 12. doi: 10.1038/s44318-024-00337-5. PubMed 39668248.
Backbone
  Vector backbone: pX330
  Backbone manufacturer: Feng Zhang, Addgene #42230
  Backbone size w/o insert (bp): 8484
  Vector type: Mammalian Expression, CRISPR
Growth in bacteria
  Bacterial resistance: Ampicillin, 100 μg/mL
  Growth temperature: 37°C
  Growth strain: DH5alpha
  Copy number: Low Copy
Gene/Insert
  Gene/Insert name: sgRNA Targeting C-terminus of LAMP1 (alt name: LAMP1)
  gRNA/shRNA sequence: CTATCTAGCCTGGTGCACGC
  Species: H. sapiens (human)
  Insert size (bp): 20
  Entrez Gene: LAMP1 (a.k.a. CD107a, LAMPA, LGP120)
  Promoter: U6
  Cloning method: Unknown
  Sequencing primers: 5′ GCCTTTTTACGGTTCCTGGC
Terms and licenses: Academic/Nonprofit Terms; Industry Terms: Not Available to Industry
Depositor comments: Please visit https://www.biorxiv.org/content/10.1101/2023.11.01.565029v3 for bioRxiv preprint.
How to cite: pX330-LAMP1 was a gift from Laurence Pelletier (Addgene plasmid # 207787 ; http://n2t.net/addgene:207787 ; RRID:Addgene_207787)
