[The description below was written by a language model from this plasmid's Addgene catalogue record and pLannotate feature annotations shown in this document.]
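Description:
pX330-LAMP1 is an all-in-one CRISPR/Cas9 plasmid for mammalian cells, built on the pX330 backbone. It expresses Streptococcus pyogenes Cas9 together with a single guide RNA directed at the C-terminal end of the human LAMP1 gene, which encodes a lysosomal membrane protein also known as CD107a. The two sequence records, one from the depositor and one from repository sequencing, are both 8,487 nt and carry the same set of features, differing only in where numbering of the circular sequence starts.

The 20-nt spacer sits between a human U6 RNA polymerase III promoter and the SpCas9 guide RNA scaffold, so a complete sgRNA is transcribed. A second, RNA polymerase II cassette drives Cas9 from a hybrid promoter made of a CMV enhancer, a chicken β-actin promoter and a chimeric CBA/MVM intron. The annotation software splits Cas9 into N- and C-terminal portions, but these are contiguous and form one open reading frame. It ends in a bipartite nucleoplasmin nuclear localization signal and is followed by a bovine growth hormone polyadenylation signal. A single AAV2 inverted terminal repeat lies downstream as a backbone remnant; with only one annotated, the plasmid is not an AAV packaging vector.

In bacteria the plasmid replicates from a ColE1/pUC-type origin and is selected with ampicillin through β-lactamase; an f1 phage origin is also present. The catalogue lists it as low copy, although the origin is annotated as a high-copy type. No mammalian selection marker or reporter is annotated. Cas9 cleavage near the end of the LAMP1 coding region is intended to stimulate knock-in for endogenous C-terminal tagging, which requires a donor template supplied separately, as this plasmid carries none.
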