Features (pLannotate 1.2.2; 18 found; start..end, strand, type, name):
      1..286     +  enhancer       CMV enhancer: human cytomegalovirus immediate early enhancer; contains an 18-bp deletion relative to the standard CMV enhancer
    288..544     +  promoter       chicken β-actin promoter: contains a 21-bp deletion relative to the standard chicken β-actin promoter
    545..772     +  intron         hybrid intron: hybrid between chicken β-actin (CBA) and minute virus of mice (MMV) introns (Gray et al., 2011)
    910..2511    +  CDS            Cas9(N): N-terminal portion of Streptococcus pyogenes Cas9 (Zetsche et al., 2015)
   2512..5010    +  CDS            Cas9(C): C-terminal portion of Streptococcus pyogenes Cas9 (Zetsche et al., 2015)
   5011..5058    +  CDS            nucleoplasmin NLS: bipartite nuclear localization signal from nucleoplasmin
   5092..5203    +  polyA_signal   bGH poly(A) signal: bovine growth hormone polyadenylation signal
   5308..5448    +  repeat_region  AAV2 ITR: inverted terminal repeat of adeno-associated virus serotype 2 inverted
   5453..5504    -  misc_feature   bom (fragment): basis of mobility region from pBR322
   5523..5978    +  rep_origin     f1 ori (sequence partly withheld): f1 bacteriophage origin of replication; arrow indicates direction of (+) strand synthesis
   5979..6028    -  misc_feature   bom (fragment): basis of mobility region from pBR322
   6130..6165    -  CDS            rop (fragment): Rop protein, which maintains plasmids at low copy number; rop
   6260..6364    +  promoter       AmpR promoter: bla
   6365..7225    +  CDS            AmpR: β-lactamase; bla; confers resistance to ampicillin, carbenicillin, and related antibiotics
   7396..7984    +  rep_origin     ori: high-copy-number ColE1/pMB1/pBR322/pUC origin of replication
   8046..8286    +  promoter       U6 promoter: RNA polymerase III promoter for human U6 snRNA
   8316..8391    +  misc_RNA       gRNA scaffold: guide RNA scaffold for the Streptococcus pyogenes CRISPR/Cas9 system
   8398..8441    +  misc_RNA       gRNA scaffold (fragment): guide RNA scaffold for the Streptococcus pyogenes CRISPR/Cas9 system
>Addgene plasmid #207787 | pX330-LAMP1 | addgene full sequence | sequence record 455789 | Addgene NGS Result
CGTTACATAACTTACGGTAAATGGCCCGCCTGGCTGACCGCCCAACGACCCCCGCCCATTGACGTCAATA
GTAACGCCAATAGGGACTTTCCATTGACGTCAATGGGTGGAGTATTTACGGTAAACTGCCCACTTGGCAG
TACATCAAGTGTATCATATGCCAAGTACGCCCCCTATTGACGTCAATGACGGTAAATGGCCCGCCTGGCA
TTGTGCCCAGTACATGACCTTATGGGACTTTCCTACTTGGCAGTACATCTACGTATTAGTCATCGCTATT
ACCATGGTCGAGGTGAGCCCCACGTTCTGCTTCACTCTCCCCATCTCCCCCCCCTCCCCACCCCCAATTT
TGTATTTATTTATTTTTTAATTATTTTGTGCAGCGATGGGGGCGGGGGGGGGGGGGGGGCGGGGCGGGGG
GGGGGGGGGGGSGRGGSGGRGRGGKGSGGCGGCRGCCAATCAGAGCGGCGCGCTCCGAAAGTTTCCTTTT
ATGGCGAGGCGGCGGCGGCGGCGGCCCTATAAAAAGCGAAGCGCGCGGCGGGCGGGAGTCGCTGCGCGCT
GCCTTCGCCCCGTGCCCCGCTCCGCCGCCGCCTCGCGCCGCCCGCCCCGGCTCTGACTGACCGCGTTACT
CCCACAGGTGAGCGGGCGGGACGGCCCTTCTCCTCCGGGCTGTAATTAGCTGAGCAAGAGGTAAGGGTTT
AAGGGATGGTTGGTTGGTGGGGTATTAATGTTTAATTACCTGGAGCACCTGCCTGAAATCACTTTTTTTC
AGGTTGGACCGGTGCCACCATGGACTATAAGGACCACGACGGAGACTACAAGGATCATGATATTGATTAC
AAAGACGATGACGATAAGATGGCCCCAAAGAAGAAGCGGAAGGTCGGTATCCACGGAGTCCCAGCAGCCG
ACAAGAAGTACAGCATCGGCCTGGACATCGGCACCAACTCTGTGGGCTGGGCCGTGATCACCGACGAGTA
CAAGGTGCCCAGCAAGAAATTCAAGGTGCTGGGCAACACCGACCGGCACAGCATCAAGAAGAACCTGATC
GGAGCCCTGCTGTTCGACAGCGGCGAAACAGCCGAGGCCACCCGGCTGAAGAGAACCGCCAGAAGAAGAT
ACACCAGACGGAAGAACCGGATCTGCTATCTGCAAGAGATCTTCAGCAACGAGATGGCCAAGGTGGACGA
CAGCTTCTTCCACAGACTGGAAGAGTCCTTCCTGGTGGAAGAGGATAAGAAGCACGAGCGGCACCCCATC
TTCGGCAACATCGTGGACGAGGTGGCCTACCACGAGAAGTACCCCACCATCTACCACCTGAGAAAGAAAC
TGGTGGACAGCACCGACAAGGCCGACCTGCGGCTGATCTATCTGGCCCTGGCCCACATGATCAAGTTCCG
GGGCCACTTCCTGATCGAGGGCGACCTGAACCCCGACAACAGCGACGTGGACAAGCTGTTCATCCAGCTG
GTGCAGACCTACAACCAGCTGTTCGAGGAAAACCCCATCAACGCCAGCGGCGTGGACGCCAAGGCCATCC
TGTCTGCCAGACTGAGCAAGAGCAGACGGCTGGAAAATCTGATCGCCCAGCTGCCCGGCGAGAAGAAGAA
TGGCCTGTTCGGAAACCTGATTGCCCTGAGCCTGGGCCTGACCCCCAACTTCAAGAGCAACTTCGACCTG
GCCGAGGATGCCAAACTGCAGCTGAGCAAGGACACCTACGACGACGACCTGGACAACCTGCTGGCCCAGA
TCGGCGACCAGTACGCCGACCTGTTTCTGGCCGCCAAGAACCTGTCCGACGCCATCCTGCTGAGCGACAT
CCTGAGAGTGAACACCGAGATCACCAAGGCCCCCCTGAGCGCCTCTATGATCAAGAGATACGACGAGCAC
CACCAGGACCTGACCCTGCTGAAAGCTCTCGTGCGGCAGCAGCTGCCTGAGAAGTACAAAGAGATTTTCT
TCGACCAGAGCAAGAACGGCTACGCCGGCTACATTGACGGCGGAGCCAGCCAGGAAGAGTTCTACAAGTT
CATCAAGCCCATCCTGGAAAAGATGGACGGCACCGAGGAACTGCTCGTGAAGCTGAACAGAGAGGACCTG
CTGCGGAAGCAGCGGACCTTCGACAACGGCAGCATCCCCCACCAGATCCACCTGGGAGAGCTGCACGCCA
TTCTGCGGCGGCAGGAAGATTTTTACCCATTCCTGAAGGACAACCGGGAAAAGATCGAGAAGATCCTGAC
CTTCCGCATCCCCTACTACGTGGGCCCTCTGGCCAGGGGAAACAGCAGATTCGCCTGGATGACCAGAAAG
AGCGAGGAAACCATCACCCCCTGGAACTTCGAGGAAGTGGTGGACAAGGGCGCTTCCGCCCAGAGCTTCA
TCGAGCGGATGACCAACTTCGATAAGAACCTGCCCAACGAGAAGGTGCTGCCCAAGCACAGCCTGCTGTA
CGAGTACTTCACCGTGTATAACGAGCTGACCAAAGTGAAATACGTGACCGAGGGAATGAGAAAGCCCGCC
TTCCTGAGCGGCGAGCAGAAAAAGGCCATCGTGGACCTGCTGTTCAAGACCAACCGGAAAGTGACCGTGA
AGCAGCTGAAAGAGGACTACTTCAAGAAAATCGAGTGCTTCGACTCCGTGGAAATCTCCGGCGTGGAAGA
TCGGTTCAACGCCTCCCTGGGCACATACCACGATCTGCTGAAAATTATCAAGGACAAGGACTTCCTGGAC
AATGAGGAAAACGAGGACATTCTGGAAGATATCGTGCTGACCCTGACACTGTTTGAGGACAGAGAGATGA
TCGAGGAACGGCTGAAAACCTATGCCCACCTGTTCGACGACAAAGTGATGAAGCAGCTGAAGCGGCGGAG
ATACACCGGCTGGGGCAGGCTGAGCCGGAAGCTGATCAACGGCATCCGGGACAAGCAGTCCGGCAAGACA
ATCCTGGATTTCCTGAAGTCCGACGGCTTCGCCAACAGAAACTTCATGCAGCTGATCCACGACGACAGCC
TGACCTTTAAAGAGGACATCCAGAAAGCCCAGGTGTCCGGCCAGGGCGATAGCCTGCACGAGCACATTGC
CAATCTGGCCGGCAGCCCCGCCATTAAGAAGGGCATCCTGCAGACAGTGAAGGTGGTGGACGAGCTCGTG
AAAGTGATGGGCCGGCACAAGCCCGAGAACATCGTGATCGAAATGGCCAGAGAGAACCAGACCACCCAGA
AGGGACAGAAGAACAGCCGCGAGAGAATGAAGCGGATCGAAGAGGGCATCAAAGAGCTGGGCAGCCAGAT
CCTGAAAGAACACCCCGTGGAAAACACCCAGCTGCAGAACGAGAAGCTGTACCTGTACTACCTGCAGAAT
GGGCGGGATATGTACGTGGACCAGGAACTGGACATCAACCGGCTGTCCGACTACGATGTGGACCATATCG
TGCCTCAGAGCTTTCTGAAGGACGACTCCATCGACAACAAGGTGCTGACCAGAAGCGACAAGAACCGGGG
CAAGAGCGACAACGTGCCCTCCGAAGAGGTCGTGAAGAAGATGAAGAACTACTGGCGGCAGCTGCTGAAC
GCCAAGCTGATTACCCAGAGAAAGTTCGACAATCTGACCAAGGCCGAGAGAGGCGGCCTGAGCGAACTGG
ATAAGGCCGGCTTCATCAAGAGACAGCTGGTGGAAACCCGGCAGATCACAAAGCACGTGGCACAGATCCT
GGACTCCCGGATGAACACTAAGTACGACGAGAATGACAAGCTGATCCGGGAAGTGAAAGTGATCACCCTG
AAGTCCAAGCTGGTGTCCGATTTCCGGAAGGATTTCCAGTTTTACAAAGTGCGCGAGATCAACAACTACC
ACCACGCCCACGACGCCTACCTGAACGCCGTCGTGGGAACCGCCCTGATCAAAAAGTACCCTAAGCTGGA
AAGCGAGTTCGTGTACGGCGACTACAAGGTGTACGACGTGCGGAAGATGATCGCCAAGAGCGAGCAGGAA
ATCGGCAAGGCTACCGCCAAGTACTTCTTCTACAGCAACATCATGAACTTTTTCAAGACCGAGATTACCC
TGGCCAACGGCGAGATCCGGAAGCGGCCTCTGATCGAGACAAACGGCGAAACCGGGGAGATCGTGTGGGA
TAAGGGCCGGGATTTTGCCACCGTGCGGAAAGTGCTGAGCATGCCCCAAGTGAATATCGTGAAAAAGACC
GAGGTGCAGACAGGCGGCTTCAGCAAAGAGTCTATCCTGCCCAAGAGGAACAGCGATAAGCTGATCGCCA
GAAAGAAGGACTGGGACCCTAAGAAGTACGGCGGCTTCGACAGCCCCACCGTGGCCTATTCTGTGCTGGT
GGTGGCCAAAGTGGAAAAGGGCAAGTCCAAGAAACTGAAGAGTGTGAAAGAGCTGCTGGGGATCACCATC
ATGGAAAGAAGCAGCTTCGAGAAGAATCCCATCGACTTTCTGGAAGCCAAGGGCTACAAAGAAGTGAAAA
AGGACCTGATCATCAAGCTGCCTAAGTACTCCCTGTTCGAGCTGGAAAACGGCCGGAAGAGAATGCTGGC
CTCTGCCGGCGAACTGCAGAAGGGAAACGAACTGGCCCTGCCCTCCAAATATGTGAACTTCCTGTACCTG
GCCAGCCACTATGAGAAGCTGAAGGGCTCCCCCGAGGATAATGAGCAGAAACAGCTGTTTGTGGAACAGC
ACAAGCACTACCTGGACGAGATCATCGAGCAGATCAGCGAGTTCTCCAAGAGAGTGATCCTGGCCGACGC
TAATCTGGACAAAGTGCTGTCCGCCTACAACAAGCACCGGGATAAGCCCATCAGAGAGCAGGCCGAGAAT
ATCATCCACCTGTTTACCCTGACCAATCTGGGAGCCCCTGCCGCCTTCAAGTACTTTGACACCACCATCG
ACCGGAAGAGGTACACCAGCACCAAAGAGGTGCTGGACGCCACCCTGATCCACCAGAGCATCACCGGCCT
GTACGAGACACGGATCGACCTGTCTCAGCTGGGAGGCGACAAAAGGCCGGCGGCCACGAAAAAGGCCGGC
CAGGCAAAAAAGAAAAAGTAAGAATTCCTAGAGCTCGCTGATCAGCCTCGACTGTGCCTTCTAGTTGCCA
GCCATCTGTTGTTTGCCCCTCCCCCGTGCCTTCCTTGACCCTGGAAGGTGCCACTCCCACTGTCCTTTCC
TAATAAAATGAGGAAATTGCATCGCATTGTCTGAGTAGGTGTCATTCTATTCTGGGGGGTGGGGTGGGGC
AGGACAGCAAGGGGGAGGATTGGGAAGAGAATAGCAGGCATGCTGGGGAGCGGCCGCAGGAACCCCTAGT
GATGGAGTTGGCCACTCCCTCTCTGCGCGCTCGCTCGCTCACTGAGGCCGGGCGACCAAAGGTCGCCCGA
CGCCCGGGCTTTGCCCGGGCGGCCTCAGTGAGCGAGCGAGCGCGCAGCTGCCTGCAGGGGCGCCTGATGC
GGTATTTTCTCCTTACGCATCTGTGCGGTATTTCACACCGCATA
[95 nt withheld, positions 5505-5599]
T
[46 nt withheld, positions 5601-5646]
C
[141 nt withheld, positions 5648-5788]
CCTTTGACGTTGGAGTCCACGTTCTTT
[37 nt withheld, positions 5816-5852]
ACTCTATCTCGGGCTATTCTTTTGATTTATAAGGGATTTTGCCGATTTCGGTCTATTGGTTAAAAAATGA
GCTGATTTAACAAAAATTTAACGCGAATTTTAACAAAATATTAACGTTTACAATTTTATGGTGCACTCTC
AGTACAATCTGCTCTGATGCCGCATAGTTAAGCCAGCCCCGACACCCGCCAACACCCGCTGACGCGCCCT
GACGGGCTTGTCTGCTCCCGGCATCCGCTTACAGACAAGCTGTGACCGTCTCCGGGAGCTGCATGTGTCA
GAGGTTTTCACCGTCATCACCGAAACGCGCGAGACGAAAGGGCCTCGTGATACGCCTATTTTTATAGGTT
AATGTCATGATAATAATGGTTTCTTAGACGTCAGGTGGCACTTTTCGGGGAAATGTGCGCGGAACCCCTA
TTTGTTTATTTTTCTAAATACATTCAAATATGTATCCGCTCATGAGACAATAACCCTGATAAATGCTTCA
ATAATATTGAAAAAGGAAGAGTATGAGTATTCAACATTTCCGTGTCGCCCTTATTCCCTTTTTTGCGGCA
TTTTGCCTTCCTGTTTTTGCTCACCCAGAAACGCTGGTGAAAGTAAAAGATGCTGAAGATCAGTTGGGTG
CACGAGTGGGTTACATCGAACTGGATCTCAACAGCGGTAAGATCCTTGAGAGTTTTCGCCCCGAAGAACG
TTTTCCAATGATGAGCACTTTTAAAGTTCTGCTATGTGGCGCGGTATTATCCCGTATTGACGCCGGGCAA
GAGCAACTCGGTCGCCGCATACACTATTCTCAGAATGACTTGGTTGAGTACTCACCAGTCACAGAAAAGC
ATCTTACGGATGGCATGACAGTAAGAGAATTATGCAGTGCTGCCATAACCATGAGTGATAACACTGCGGC
CAACTTACTTCTGACAACGATCGGAGGACCGAAGGAGCTAACCGCTTTTTTGCACAACATGGGGGATCAT
GTAACTCGCCTTGATCGTTGGGAACCGGAGCTGAATGAAGCCATACCAAACGACGAGCGTGACACCACGA
TGCCTGTAGCAATGGCAACAACGTTGCGCAAACTATTAACTGGCGAACTACTTACTCTAGCTTCCCGGCA
ACAATTAATAGACTGGATGGAGGCGGATAAAGTTGCAGGACCACTTCTGCGCTCGGCCCTTCCGGCTGGC
TGGTTTATTGCTGATAAATCTGGAGCCGGTGAGCGTGGAAGCCGCGGTATCATTGCAGCACTGGGGCCAG
ATGGTAAGCCCTCCCGTATCGTAGTTATCTACACGACGGGGAGTCAGGCAACTATGGATGAACGAAATAG
ACAGATCGCTGAGATAGGTGCCTCACTGATTAAGCATTGGTAACTGTCAGACCAAGTTTACTCATATATA
CTTTAGATTGATTTAAAACTTCATTTTTAATTTAAAAGGATCTAGGTGAAGATCCTTTTTGATAATCTCA
TGACCAAAATCCCTTAACGTGAGTTTTCGTTCCACTGAGCGTCAGACCCCGTAGAAAAGATCAAAGGATC
TTCTTGAGATCCTTTTTTTCTGCGCGTAATCTGCTGCTTGCAAACAAAAAAACCACCGCTACCAGCGGTG
GTTTGTTTGCCGGATCAAGAGCTACCAACTCTTTTTCCGAAGGTAACTGGCTTCAGCAGAGCGCAGATAC
CAAATACTGTTCTTCTAGTGTAGCCGTAGTTAGGCCACCACTTCAAGAACTCTGTAGCACCGCCTACATA
CCTCGCTCTGCTAATCCTGTTACCAGTGGCTGCTGCCAGTGGCGATAAGTCGTGTCTTACCGGGTTGGAC
TCAAGACGATAGTTACCGGATAAGGCGCAGCGGTCGGGCTGAACGGGGGGTTCGTGCACACAGCCCAGCT
TGGAGCGAACGACCTACACCGAACTGAGATACCTACAGCGTGAGCTATGAGAAAGCGCCACGCTTCCCGA
AGGGAGAAAGGCGGACAGGTATCCGGTAAGCGGCAGGGTCGGAACAGGAGAGCGCACGAGGGAGCTTCCA
GGGGGAAACGCCTGGTATCTTTATAGTCCTGTCGGGTTTCGCCACCTCTGACTTGAGCGTCGATTTTTGT
GATGCTCGTCAGGGGGGCGGAGCCTATGGAAAAACGCCAGCAACGCGGCCTTTTTACGGTTCCTGGCCTT
TTGCTGGCCTTTTGCTCACATGTGAGGGCCTATTTCCCATGATTCCTTCATATTTGCATATACGATACAA
GGCTGTTAGAGAGATAATTGGAATTAATTTGACTGTAAACACAAAGATATTAGTACAAAATACGTGACGT
AGAAAGTAATAATTTCTTGGGTAGTTTGCAGTTTTAAAATTATGTTTTAAAATGGACTATCATATGCTTA
CCGTAACTTGAAAGTATTTCGATTTCTTGGCTTTATATATCTTGTGGAAAGGACGAAACACCGCTATCTA
GCCTGGTGCACGCGTTTTAGAGCTAGAAATAGCAAGTTAAAATAAGGCTAGTCCGTTATCAACTTGAAAA
AGTGGCACCGAGTCGGTGCTTTTTTGTTTTAGAGCTAGAAATAGCAAGTTAAAATAAGGCTAGTCCGTTT
TTAGCGCGTGCGCCAATTCTGCAGACAAATGGCTCTAGAGGTACC
