Features (pLannotate 1.2.2; 18 found; start..end, strand, type, name):
      1..241     +  promoter       U6 promoter: RNA polymerase III promoter for human U6 snRNA
    271..346     +  misc_RNA       gRNA scaffold: guide RNA scaffold for the Streptococcus pyogenes CRISPR/Cas9 system
    353..396     +  misc_RNA       gRNA scaffold (fragment): guide RNA scaffold for the Streptococcus pyogenes CRISPR/Cas9 system
    443..728     +  enhancer       CMV enhancer: human cytomegalovirus immediate early enhancer; contains an 18-bp deletion relative to the standard CMV enhancer
    730..986     +  promoter       chicken β-actin promoter: contains a 21-bp deletion relative to the standard chicken β-actin promoter
    987..1214    +  intron         hybrid intron: hybrid between chicken β-actin (CBA) and minute virus of mice (MMV) introns (Gray et al., 2011)
   1352..2953    +  CDS            Cas9(N): N-terminal portion of Streptococcus pyogenes Cas9 (Zetsche et al., 2015)
   2954..5452    +  CDS            Cas9(C): C-terminal portion of Streptococcus pyogenes Cas9 (Zetsche et al., 2015)
   5453..5500    +  CDS            nucleoplasmin NLS: bipartite nuclear localization signal from nucleoplasmin
   5534..5645    +  polyA_signal   bGH poly(A) signal: bovine growth hormone polyadenylation signal
   5750..5890    +  repeat_region  AAV2 ITR: inverted terminal repeat of adeno-associated virus serotype 2 inverted
   5895..5946    -  misc_feature   bom (fragment): basis of mobility region from pBR322
   5965..6420    +  rep_origin     f1 ori (sequence partly withheld): f1 bacteriophage origin of replication; arrow indicates direction of (+) strand synthesis
   6421..6470    -  misc_feature   bom (fragment): basis of mobility region from pBR322
   6572..6607    -  CDS            rop (fragment): Rop protein, which maintains plasmids at low copy number; rop
   6702..6806    +  promoter       AmpR promoter: bla
   6807..7667    +  CDS            AmpR: β-lactamase; bla; confers resistance to ampicillin, carbenicillin, and related antibiotics
   7838..8426    +  rep_origin     ori: high-copy-number ColE1/pMB1/pBR322/pUC origin of replication
>Addgene plasmid #207787 | pX330-LAMP1 | depositor full sequence | sequence record 455790 | pX330-LAMP1 sequence 8487 bps
GAGGGCCTATTTCCCATGATTCCTTCATATTTGCATATACGATACAAGGCTGTTAGAGAGATAATTGGAA
TTAATTTGACTGTAAACACAAAGATATTAGTACAAAATACGTGACGTAGAAAGTAATAATTTCTTGGGTA
GTTTGCAGTTTTAAAATTATGTTTTAAAATGGACTATCATATGCTTACCGTAACTTGAAAGTATTTCGAT
TTCTTGGCTTTATATATCTTGTGGAAAGGACGAAACACCGCTATCTAGCCTGGTGCACGCGTTTTAGAGC
TAGAAATAGCAAGTTAAAATAAGGCTAGTCCGTTATCAACTTGAAAAAGTGGCACCGAGTCGGTGCTTTT
TTGTTTTAGAGCTAGAAATAGCAAGTTAAAATAAGGCTAGTCCGTTTTTAGCGCGTGCGCCAATTCTGCA
GACAAATGGCTCTAGAGGTACCCGTTACATAACTTACGGTAAATGGCCCGCCTGGCTGACCGCCCAACGA
CCCCCGCCCATTGACGTCAATAGTAACGCCAATAGGGACTTTCCATTGACGTCAATGGGTGGAGTATTTA
CGGTAAACTGCCCACTTGGCAGTACATCAAGTGTATCATATGCCAAGTACGCCCCCTATTGACGTCAATG
ACGGTAAATGGCCCGCCTGGCATTGTGCCCAGTACATGACCTTATGGGACTTTCCTACTTGGCAGTACAT
CTACGTATTAGTCATCGCTATTACCATGGTCGAGGTGAGCCCCACGTTCTGCTTCACTCTCCCCATCTCC
CCCCCCTCCCCACCCCCAATTTTGTATTTATTTATTTTTTAATTATTTTGTGCAGCGATGGGGGCGGGGG
GGGGGGGGGGGCGGGGCGAGGGGCGGGGCGGGGCGAGGCGGAGAGGTGCGGCGGCAGCCAATCAGAGCGG
CGCGCTCCGAAAGTTTCCTTTTATGGCGAGGCGGCGGCGGCGGCGGCCCTATAAAAAGCGAAGCGCGCGG
CGGGCGGGAGTCGCTGCGCGCTGCCTTCGCCCCGTGCCCCGCTCCGCCGCCGCCTCGCGCCGCCCGCCCC
GGCTCTGACTGACCGCGTTACTCCCACAGGTGAGCGGGCGGGACGGCCCTTCTCCTCCGGGCTGTAATTA
GCTGAGCAAGAGGTAAGGGTTTAAGGGATGGTTGGTTGGTGGGGTATTAATGTTTAATTACCTGGAGCAC
CTGCCTGAAATCACTTTTTTTCAGGTTGGACCGGTGCCACCATGGACTATAAGGACCACGACGGAGACTA
CAAGGATCATGATATTGATTACAAAGACGATGACGATAAGATGGCCCCAAAGAAGAAGCGGAAGGTCGGT
ATCCACGGAGTCCCAGCAGCCGACAAGAAGTACAGCATCGGCCTGGACATCGGCACCAACTCTGTGGGCT
GGGCCGTGATCACCGACGAGTACAAGGTGCCCAGCAAGAAATTCAAGGTGCTGGGCAACACCGACCGGCA
CAGCATCAAGAAGAACCTGATCGGAGCCCTGCTGTTCGACAGCGGCGAAACAGCCGAGGCCACCCGGCTG
AAGAGAACCGCCAGAAGAAGATACACCAGACGGAAGAACCGGATCTGCTATCTGCAAGAGATCTTCAGCA
ACGAGATGGCCAAGGTGGACGACAGCTTCTTCCACAGACTGGAAGAGTCCTTCCTGGTGGAAGAGGATAA
GAAGCACGAGCGGCACCCCATCTTCGGCAACATCGTGGACGAGGTGGCCTACCACGAGAAGTACCCCACC
ATCTACCACCTGAGAAAGAAACTGGTGGACAGCACCGACAAGGCCGACCTGCGGCTGATCTATCTGGCCC
TGGCCCACATGATCAAGTTCCGGGGCCACTTCCTGATCGAGGGCGACCTGAACCCCGACAACAGCGACGT
GGACAAGCTGTTCATCCAGCTGGTGCAGACCTACAACCAGCTGTTCGAGGAAAACCCCATCAACGCCAGC
GGCGTGGACGCCAAGGCCATCCTGTCTGCCAGACTGAGCAAGAGCAGACGGCTGGAAAATCTGATCGCCC
AGCTGCCCGGCGAGAAGAAGAATGGCCTGTTCGGAAACCTGATTGCCCTGAGCCTGGGCCTGACCCCCAA
CTTCAAGAGCAACTTCGACCTGGCCGAGGATGCCAAACTGCAGCTGAGCAAGGACACCTACGACGACGAC
CTGGACAACCTGCTGGCCCAGATCGGCGACCAGTACGCCGACCTGTTTCTGGCCGCCAAGAACCTGTCCG
ACGCCATCCTGCTGAGCGACATCCTGAGAGTGAACACCGAGATCACCAAGGCCCCCCTGAGCGCCTCTAT
GATCAAGAGATACGACGAGCACCACCAGGACCTGACCCTGCTGAAAGCTCTCGTGCGGCAGCAGCTGCCT
GAGAAGTACAAAGAGATTTTCTTCGACCAGAGCAAGAACGGCTACGCCGGCTACATTGACGGCGGAGCCA
GCCAGGAAGAGTTCTACAAGTTCATCAAGCCCATCCTGGAAAAGATGGACGGCACCGAGGAACTGCTCGT
GAAGCTGAACAGAGAGGACCTGCTGCGGAAGCAGCGGACCTTCGACAACGGCAGCATCCCCCACCAGATC
CACCTGGGAGAGCTGCACGCCATTCTGCGGCGGCAGGAAGATTTTTACCCATTCCTGAAGGACAACCGGG
AAAAGATCGAGAAGATCCTGACCTTCCGCATCCCCTACTACGTGGGCCCTCTGGCCAGGGGAAACAGCAG
ATTCGCCTGGATGACCAGAAAGAGCGAGGAAACCATCACCCCCTGGAACTTCGAGGAAGTGGTGGACAAG
GGCGCTTCCGCCCAGAGCTTCATCGAGCGGATGACCAACTTCGATAAGAACCTGCCCAACGAGAAGGTGC
TGCCCAAGCACAGCCTGCTGTACGAGTACTTCACCGTGTATAACGAGCTGACCAAAGTGAAATACGTGAC
CGAGGGAATGAGAAAGCCCGCCTTCCTGAGCGGCGAGCAGAAAAAGGCCATCGTGGACCTGCTGTTCAAG
ACCAACCGGAAAGTGACCGTGAAGCAGCTGAAAGAGGACTACTTCAAGAAAATCGAGTGCTTCGACTCCG
TGGAAATCTCCGGCGTGGAAGATCGGTTCAACGCCTCCCTGGGCACATACCACGATCTGCTGAAAATTAT
CAAGGACAAGGACTTCCTGGACAATGAGGAAAACGAGGACATTCTGGAAGATATCGTGCTGACCCTGACA
CTGTTTGAGGACAGAGAGATGATCGAGGAACGGCTGAAAACCTATGCCCACCTGTTCGACGACAAAGTGA
TGAAGCAGCTGAAGCGGCGGAGATACACCGGCTGGGGCAGGCTGAGCCGGAAGCTGATCAACGGCATCCG
GGACAAGCAGTCCGGCAAGACAATCCTGGATTTCCTGAAGTCCGACGGCTTCGCCAACAGAAACTTCATG
CAGCTGATCCACGACGACAGCCTGACCTTTAAAGAGGACATCCAGAAAGCCCAGGTGTCCGGCCAGGGCG
ATAGCCTGCACGAGCACATTGCCAATCTGGCCGGCAGCCCCGCCATTAAGAAGGGCATCCTGCAGACAGT
GAAGGTGGTGGACGAGCTCGTGAAAGTGATGGGCCGGCACAAGCCCGAGAACATCGTGATCGAAATGGCC
AGAGAGAACCAGACCACCCAGAAGGGACAGAAGAACAGCCGCGAGAGAATGAAGCGGATCGAAGAGGGCA
TCAAAGAGCTGGGCAGCCAGATCCTGAAAGAACACCCCGTGGAAAACACCCAGCTGCAGAACGAGAAGCT
GTACCTGTACTACCTGCAGAATGGGCGGGATATGTACGTGGACCAGGAACTGGACATCAACCGGCTGTCC
GACTACGATGTGGACCATATCGTGCCTCAGAGCTTTCTGAAGGACGACTCCATCGACAACAAGGTGCTGA
CCAGAAGCGACAAGAACCGGGGCAAGAGCGACAACGTGCCCTCCGAAGAGGTCGTGAAGAAGATGAAGAA
CTACTGGCGGCAGCTGCTGAACGCCAAGCTGATTACCCAGAGAAAGTTCGACAATCTGACCAAGGCCGAG
AGAGGCGGCCTGAGCGAACTGGATAAGGCCGGCTTCATCAAGAGACAGCTGGTGGAAACCCGGCAGATCA
CAAAGCACGTGGCACAGATCCTGGACTCCCGGATGAACACTAAGTACGACGAGAATGACAAGCTGATCCG
GGAAGTGAAAGTGATCACCCTGAAGTCCAAGCTGGTGTCCGATTTCCGGAAGGATTTCCAGTTTTACAAA
GTGCGCGAGATCAACAACTACCACCACGCCCACGACGCCTACCTGAACGCCGTCGTGGGAACCGCCCTGA
TCAAAAAGTACCCTAAGCTGGAAAGCGAGTTCGTGTACGGCGACTACAAGGTGTACGACGTGCGGAAGAT
GATCGCCAAGAGCGAGCAGGAAATCGGCAAGGCTACCGCCAAGTACTTCTTCTACAGCAACATCATGAAC
TTTTTCAAGACCGAGATTACCCTGGCCAACGGCGAGATCCGGAAGCGGCCTCTGATCGAGACAAACGGCG
AAACCGGGGAGATCGTGTGGGATAAGGGCCGGGATTTTGCCACCGTGCGGAAAGTGCTGAGCATGCCCCA
AGTGAATATCGTGAAAAAGACCGAGGTGCAGACAGGCGGCTTCAGCAAAGAGTCTATCCTGCCCAAGAGG
AACAGCGATAAGCTGATCGCCAGAAAGAAGGACTGGGACCCTAAGAAGTACGGCGGCTTCGACAGCCCCA
CCGTGGCCTATTCTGTGCTGGTGGTGGCCAAAGTGGAAAAGGGCAAGTCCAAGAAACTGAAGAGTGTGAA
AGAGCTGCTGGGGATCACCATCATGGAAAGAAGCAGCTTCGAGAAGAATCCCATCGACTTTCTGGAAGCC
AAGGGCTACAAAGAAGTGAAAAAGGACCTGATCATCAAGCTGCCTAAGTACTCCCTGTTCGAGCTGGAAA
ACGGCCGGAAGAGAATGCTGGCCTCTGCCGGCGAACTGCAGAAGGGAAACGAACTGGCCCTGCCCTCCAA
ATATGTGAACTTCCTGTACCTGGCCAGCCACTATGAGAAGCTGAAGGGCTCCCCCGAGGATAATGAGCAG
AAACAGCTGTTTGTGGAACAGCACAAGCACTACCTGGACGAGATCATCGAGCAGATCAGCGAGTTCTCCA
AGAGAGTGATCCTGGCCGACGCTAATCTGGACAAAGTGCTGTCCGCCTACAACAAGCACCGGGATAAGCC
CATCAGAGAGCAGGCCGAGAATATCATCCACCTGTTTACCCTGACCAATCTGGGAGCCCCTGCCGCCTTC
AAGTACTTTGACACCACCATCGACCGGAAGAGGTACACCAGCACCAAAGAGGTGCTGGACGCCACCCTGA
TCCACCAGAGCATCACCGGCCTGTACGAGACACGGATCGACCTGTCTCAGCTGGGAGGCGACAAAAGGCC
GGCGGCCACGAAAAAGGCCGGCCAGGCAAAAAAGAAAAAGTAAGAATTCCTAGAGCTCGCTGATCAGCCT
CGACTGTGCCTTCTAGTTGCCAGCCATCTGTTGTTTGCCCCTCCCCCGTGCCTTCCTTGACCCTGGAAGG
TGCCACTCCCACTGTCCTTTCCTAATAAAATGAGGAAATTGCATCGCATTGTCTGAGTAGGTGTCATTCT
ATTCTGGGGGGTGGGGTGGGGCAGGACAGCAAGGGGGAGGATTGGGAAGAGAATAGCAGGCATGCTGGGG
AGCGGCCGCAGGAACCCCTAGTGATGGAGTTGGCCACTCCCTCTCTGCGCGCTCGCTCGCTCACTGAGGC
CGGGCGACCAAAGGTCGCCCGACGCCCGGGCTTTGCCCGGGCGGCCTCAGTGAGCGAGCGAGCGCGCAGC
TGCCTGCAGGGGCGCCTGATGCGGTATTTTCTCCTTACGCATCTGTGCGGTATTTCACACCGCATA
[95 nt withheld, positions 5947-6041]
T
[46 nt withheld, positions 6043-6088]
C
[141 nt withheld, positions 6090-6230]
CCTTTGACGTTGGAGTCCACGTTCTTT
[37 nt withheld, positions 6258-6294]
ACTCTATCTCGGGCTATTCTTTTGATTTATAAGGGATTTTGCCGATTTCGGTCTATTGGTTAAAAAATGA
GCTGATTTAACAAAAATTTAACGCGAATTTTAACAAAATATTAACGTTTACAATTTTATGGTGCACTCTC
AGTACAATCTGCTCTGATGCCGCATAGTTAAGCCAGCCCCGACACCCGCCAACACCCGCTGACGCGCCCT
GACGGGCTTGTCTGCTCCCGGCATCCGCTTACAGACAAGCTGTGACCGTCTCCGGGAGCTGCATGTGTCA
GAGGTTTTCACCGTCATCACCGAAACGCGCGAGACGAAAGGGCCTCGTGATACGCCTATTTTTATAGGTT
AATGTCATGATAATAATGGTTTCTTAGACGTCAGGTGGCACTTTTCGGGGAAATGTGCGCGGAACCCCTA
TTTGTTTATTTTTCTAAATACATTCAAATATGTATCCGCTCATGAGACAATAACCCTGATAAATGCTTCA
ATAATATTGAAAAAGGAAGAGTATGAGTATTCAACATTTCCGTGTCGCCCTTATTCCCTTTTTTGCGGCA
TTTTGCCTTCCTGTTTTTGCTCACCCAGAAACGCTGGTGAAAGTAAAAGATGCTGAAGATCAGTTGGGTG
CACGAGTGGGTTACATCGAACTGGATCTCAACAGCGGTAAGATCCTTGAGAGTTTTCGCCCCGAAGAACG
TTTTCCAATGATGAGCACTTTTAAAGTTCTGCTATGTGGCGCGGTATTATCCCGTATTGACGCCGGGCAA
GAGCAACTCGGTCGCCGCATACACTATTCTCAGAATGACTTGGTTGAGTACTCACCAGTCACAGAAAAGC
ATCTTACGGATGGCATGACAGTAAGAGAATTATGCAGTGCTGCCATAACCATGAGTGATAACACTGCGGC
CAACTTACTTCTGACAACGATCGGAGGACCGAAGGAGCTAACCGCTTTTTTGCACAACATGGGGGATCAT
GTAACTCGCCTTGATCGTTGGGAACCGGAGCTGAATGAAGCCATACCAAACGACGAGCGTGACACCACGA
TGCCTGTAGCAATGGCAACAACGTTGCGCAAACTATTAACTGGCGAACTACTTACTCTAGCTTCCCGGCA
ACAATTAATAGACTGGATGGAGGCGGATAAAGTTGCAGGACCACTTCTGCGCTCGGCCCTTCCGGCTGGC
TGGTTTATTGCTGATAAATCTGGAGCCGGTGAGCGTGGAAGCCGCGGTATCATTGCAGCACTGGGGCCAG
ATGGTAAGCCCTCCCGTATCGTAGTTATCTACACGACGGGGAGTCAGGCAACTATGGATGAACGAAATAG
ACAGATCGCTGAGATAGGTGCCTCACTGATTAAGCATTGGTAACTGTCAGACCAAGTTTACTCATATATA
CTTTAGATTGATTTAAAACTTCATTTTTAATTTAAAAGGATCTAGGTGAAGATCCTTTTTGATAATCTCA
TGACCAAAATCCCTTAACGTGAGTTTTCGTTCCACTGAGCGTCAGACCCCGTAGAAAAGATCAAAGGATC
TTCTTGAGATCCTTTTTTTCTGCGCGTAATCTGCTGCTTGCAAACAAAAAAACCACCGCTACCAGCGGTG
GTTTGTTTGCCGGATCAAGAGCTACCAACTCTTTTTCCGAAGGTAACTGGCTTCAGCAGAGCGCAGATAC
CAAATACTGTTCTTCTAGTGTAGCCGTAGTTAGGCCACCACTTCAAGAACTCTGTAGCACCGCCTACATA
CCTCGCTCTGCTAATCCTGTTACCAGTGGCTGCTGCCAGTGGCGATAAGTCGTGTCTTACCGGGTTGGAC
TCAAGACGATAGTTACCGGATAAGGCGCAGCGGTCGGGCTGAACGGGGGGTTCGTGCACACAGCCCAGCT
TGGAGCGAACGACCTACACCGAACTGAGATACCTACAGCGTGAGCTATGAGAAAGCGCCACGCTTCCCGA
AGGGAGAAAGGCGGACAGGTATCCGGTAAGCGGCAGGGTCGGAACAGGAGAGCGCACGAGGGAGCTTCCA
GGGGGAAACGCCTGGTATCTTTATAGTCCTGTCGGGTTTCGCCACCTCTGACTTGAGCGTCGATTTTTGT
GATGCTCGTCAGGGGGGCGGAGCCTATGGAAAAACGCCAGCAACGCGGCCTTTTTACGGTTCCTGGCCTT
TTGCTGGCCTTTTGCTCACATGT
